Addgene plasmid #239318: LentiCRISPR-B_sgRNA_RPP30 (pAVA3573)
Purpose: Lentiviral vector expressing Cas9-P2A-Blasticidin and an sgRNA targeting RPP30
Depositing lab: Andrei Alexandrov. Depositing organization: Clemson University. Publication: Identification of human pathways acting on nuclear non-coding RNAs using the Mirror forward genetic approach. Che R, Panah M, Mirani B, Knowles K, Ostapovich A, Majumdar D, Chen X, DeSimone J, White W, Noonan M, Luo H, Alexandrov A. Nat Commun. 2025 May 22;16(1):4741. doi: 10.1038/s41467-025-59998-3. PubMed 40399278.
Backbone
  Vector backbone: LentiCRISPR-B
  Vector type: Lentiviral, CRISPR
  Selectable markers: Blasticidin
Growth in bacteria
  Bacterial resistance: Ampicillin, 100 μg/mL
  Growth temperature: 37°C
  Growth strain: NEB Stable
  Copy number: High Copy
Gene/Insert
  Gene/Insert name: U6-driven sgRNA targeting RPP30
  gRNA/shRNA sequence: CCTGTGAAGGCGATTGACCG
  Species: H. sapiens (human)
  Entrez Gene: RPP30 (a.k.a. TSG15)
  Cloning method: Gibson Cloning
  Sequencing primers: 5′ CGTGACGTAGAAAGTAATAATTTCTTGGGTAG
Terms and licenses: Academic/Nonprofit Terms; Industry Terms: Not Available to Industry
Depositor comments: Please visit https://doi.org/10.1101/2024.09.26.615073 for bioRxiv preprint.
How to cite: LentiCRISPR-B_sgRNA_RPP30 (pAVA3573) was a gift from Andrei Alexandrov (Addgene plasmid # 239318 ; http://n2t.net/addgene:239318 ; RRID:Addgene_239318)
