[The description below was written by a language model from this plasmid's Addgene catalogue record and pLannotate feature annotations shown in this document.]
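Description:
LentiCRISPR-B_sgRNA_RPP30 (pAVA3573) is an all-in-one lentiviral CRISPR vector of about 11.4 kb, built on the LentiCRISPR-B backbone, that delivers Streptococcus pyogenes Cas9, a blasticidin resistance marker and a single guide RNA against human RPP30 (also known as TSG15). In bacteria it is maintained through a high-copy ColE1/pUC-type origin with ampicillin resistance (AmpR). The backbone also carries an f1 origin, an SV40 origin and remnants of a lac/lacZα cloning region flanked by T7 and T3 promoters, which play no role in the payload.

The viral portion has a third-generation, self-inactivating layout. An RSV promoter fused to a truncated HIV-1 5' LTR drives genomic RNA production in packaging cells. It is followed by the Ψ packaging signal with a partial gag sequence, the Rev response element for nuclear export, a cPPT/CTS, and a ΔU3 3' LTR with a downstream SV40 polyadenylation signal. Within this frame, a human U6 (RNA polymerase III) promoter expresses the RPP30-targeting spacer joined to the standard Cas9 gRNA scaffold. An EF-1α core promoter drives the Cas9 open reading frame, which the annotation tool splits into N- and C-terminal segments although they are contiguous. According to the catalogue entry, Cas9 is linked through a P2A self-cleaving peptide to blasticidin S deaminase, so both proteins come from one transcript; the P2A itself is not annotated in the feature table. A WPRE after the cassette enhances transcript expression.

Transduced mammalian cells can be selected with blasticidin, giving Cas9-mediated disruption of RPP30. The associated publication describes a forward genetic approach for finding human pathways that act on nuclear non-coding RNAs, but the record does not state this plasmid's specific role in that work.
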