Features (pLannotate 1.2.2; 29 found; start..end, strand, type, name):
      5..231     +  promoter       RSV promoter: Rous sarcoma virus enhancer/promoter
    232..412     +  LTR            5' LTR (truncated): truncated 5' long terminal repeat (LTR) from HIV-1
    459..584     +  misc_feature   HIV-1 Ψ: packaging signal of human immunodeficiency virus type 1
    568..931     +  CDS            HIV-1 gag (fragment): gag protein from human immunodeficiency virus 1; gag
   1077..1310    +  misc_feature   RRE: The Rev response element (RRE) of HIV-1 allows for Rev-dependent mRNA export from the nucleus to the cytoplasm.
   1687..1713    +  CDS            Rev (fragment): human immunodeficiency virus 1 (HIV-1) Rev protein; rev; enhances nuclear export of unspliced and incompletely spliced viral mRNAs
   1717..1957    +  promoter       U6 promoter: RNA polymerase III promoter for human U6 snRNA
   1987..2062    +  misc_RNA       gRNA scaffold: guide RNA scaffold for the Streptococcus pyogenes CRISPR/Cas9 system
   2110..2227    +  misc_feature   cPPT/CTS: central polypurine tract and central termination sequence of HIV-1
   2296..2507    +  promoter       EF-1α core promoter: core promoter for human elongation factor EF-1α
   2611..4212    +  CDS            Cas9(N): N-terminal portion of Streptococcus pyogenes Cas9 (Zetsche et al., 2015)
   4213..6711    +  CDS            Cas9(C): C-terminal portion of Streptococcus pyogenes Cas9 (Zetsche et al., 2015)
   6832..7230    +  CDS            BSD: blasticidin S deaminase; Aspergillus terreus BSD; confers resistance to blasticidin
   7246..7834    +  misc_feature   WPRE: woodchuck hepatitis virus posttranscriptional regulatory element
   7885..7904    +  misc_feature   cPPT/CTS (fragment): central polypurine tract and central termination sequence of HIV-1
   7906..8139    +  LTR            3' LTR (ΔU3): self-inactivating 3' long terminal repeat (LTR) from HIV-1
   8217..8338    +  polyA_signal   SV40 poly(A) signal: SV40 polyadenylation signal
   8378..8513    +  rep_origin     SV40 ori: SV40 origin of replication
   8534..8552    -  promoter       T7 promoter: promoter for bacteriophage T7 RNA polymerase
   8560..8715    +  CDS            lacZα (fragment): LacZα fragment of β-galactosidase; lacZ fragment
   8720..9148    +  rep_origin     f1 ori (sequence partly withheld): f1 bacteriophage origin of replication; arrow indicates direction of (+) strand synthesis
   9201..9305    +  promoter       AmpR promoter: bla
   9306..10166   +  CDS            AmpR: β-lactamase; bla; confers resistance to ampicillin, carbenicillin, and related antibiotics
  10337..10925   +  rep_origin     ori: high-copy-number ColE1/pMB1/pBR322/pUC origin of replication
  11108..11200   +  CDS            lacI (fragment): lac repressor; lacI; The lac repressor binds to the lac operator to inhibit transcription in E. coli. This inhibition can be relieved by adding lactose or isopropyl-β-D-thiogalactopyranoside (IPTG).
  11213..11234   +  protein_bind   CAP binding site: CAP binding activates transcription in the presence of cAMP. E. coli catabolite activator protein
  11249..11279   +  promoter       lac promoter: promoter for the E. coli lac operon
  11283..11305   +  protein_bind   lac operator (fragment): The lac repressor binds to the lac operator to inhibit transcription in E. coli. This inhibition can be relieved by adding lactose or isopropyl-β-D-thiogalactopyranoside (IPTG). lac repressor encoded by lacI
  11348..11366   +  promoter       T3 promoter: promoter for bacteriophage T3 RNA polymerase
>Addgene plasmid #239318 | LentiCRISPR-B_sgRNA_RPP30 (pAVA3573) | addgene full sequence | sequence record 479147 | Addgene NGS Result
TTAATGTAGTCTTATGCAATACTCTTGTAGTCTTGCAACATGGTAACGATGAGTTAGCAACATGCCTTAC
AAGGAGAGAAAAAGCACCGTGCATGCCGATTGGTGGAAGTAAGGTGGTACGATCGTGCCTTATTAGGAAG
GCAACAGACGGGTCTGACATGGATTGGACGAACCACTGAATTGCCGCATTGCAGAGATATTGTATTTAAG
TGCCTAGCTCGATACATAAACGGGTCTCTCTGGTTAGACCAGATCTGAGCCTGGGAGCTCTCTGGCTAAC
TAGGGAACCCACTGCTTAAGCCTCAATAAAGCTTGCCTTGAGTGCTTCAAGTAGTGTGTGCCCGTCTGTT
GTGTGACTCTGGTAACTAGAGATCCCTCAGACCCTTTTAGTCAGTGTGGAAAATCTCTAGCAGTGGCGCC
CGAACAGGGACTTGAAAGCGAAAGGGAAACCAGAGGAGCTCTCTCGACGCAGGACTCGGCTTGCTGAAGC
GCGCACGGCAAGAGGCGAGGGGCGGCGACTGGTGAGTACGCCAAAAATTTTGACTAGCGGAGGCTAGAAG
GAGAGAGATGGGTGCGAGAGCGTCAGTATTAAGCGGGGGAGAATTAGATCGCGATGGGAAAAAATTCGGT
TAAGGCCAGGGGGAAAGAAAAAATATAAATTAAAACATATAGTATGGGCAAGCAGGGAGCTAGAACGATT
CGCAGTTAATCCTGGCCTGTTAGAAACATCAGAAGGCTGTAGACAAATACTGGGACAGCTACAACCATCC
CTTCAGACAGGATCAGAAGAACTTAGATCATTATATAATACAGTAGCAACCCTCTATTGTGTGCATCAAA
GGATAGAGATAAAAGACACCAAGGAAGCTTTAGACAAGATAGAGGAAGAGCAAAACAAAAGTAAGACCAC
CGCACAGCAAGCGGCCGCTGATCTTCAGACCTGGAGGAGGAGATATGAGGGACAATTGGAGAAGTGAATT
ATATAAATATAAAGTAGTAAAAATTGAACCATTAGGAGTAGCACCCACCAAGGCAAAGAGAAGAGTGGTG
CAGAGAGAAAAAAGAGCAGTGGGAATAGGAGCTTTGTTCCTTGGGTTCTTGGGAGCAGCAGGAAGCACTA
TGGGCGCAGCGTCAATGACGCTGACGGTACAGGCCAGACAATTATTGTCTGGTATAGTGCAGCAGCAGAA
CAATTTGCTGAGGGCTATTGAGGCGCAACAGCATCTGTTGCAACTCACAGTCTGGGGCATCAAGCAGCTC
CAGGCAAGAATCCTGGCTGTGGAAAGATACCTAAAGGATCAACAGCTCCTGGGGATTTGGGGTTGCTCTG
GAAAACTCATTTGCACCACTGCTGTGCCTTGGAATGCTAGTTGGAGTAATAAATCTCTGGAACAGATTTG
GAATCACACGACCTGGATGGAGTGGGACAGAGAAATTAACAATTACACAAGCTTAATACACTCCTTAATT
GAAGAATCGCAAAACCAGCAAGAAAAGAATGAACAAGAATTATTGGAATTAGATAAATGGGCAAGTTTGT
GGAATTGGTTTAACATAACAAATTGGCTGTGGTATATAAAATTATTCATAATGATAGTAGGAGGCTTGGT
AGGTTTAAGAATAGTTTTTGCTGTACTTTCTATAGTGAATAGAGTTAGGCAGGGATATTCACCATTATCG
TTTCAGACCCACCTCCCAACCCCGAGGGGACCCAGAGAGGGCCTATTTCCCATGATTCCTTCATATTTGC
ATATACGATACAAGGCTGTTAGAGAGATAATTAGAATTAATTTGACTGTAAACACAAAGATATTAGTACA
AAATACGTGACGTAGAAAGTAATAATTTCTTGGGTAGTTTGCAGTTTTAAAATTATGTTTTAAAATGGAC
TATCATATGCTTACCGTAACTTGAAAGTATTTCGATTTCTTGGCTTTATATATCTTGTGGAAAGGACGAA
ACACCGCCTGTGAAGGCGATTGACCGGTTTTAGAGCTAGAAATAGCAAGTTAAAATAAGGCTAGTCCGTT
ATCAACTTGAAAAAGTGGCACCGAGTCGGTGCTTTTTTGAATTCTAGATCTTGAGACAAATGGCAGTATT
CATCCACAATTTTAAAAGAAAAGGGGGGATTGGGGGGTACAGTGCAGGGGAAAGAATAGTAGACATAATA
GCAACAGACATACAAACTAAAGAATTACAAAAACAAATTACAAAAATTCAAAATTTTCGGGTTTATTACA
GGGACAGCAGAGATCCACTTTGGCGCCGGCTCGAGTGGCTCCGGTGCCCGTCAGTGGGCAGAGCGCACAT
CGCCCACAGTCCCCGAGAAGTTGGGGGGAGGGGTCGGCAATTGAACCGGTGCCTAGAGAAGGTGGCGCGG
GGTAAACTGGGAAAGTGATGTCGTGTACTGGCTCCGCCTTTTTCCCGAGGGTGGGGGAGAACCGTATATA
AGTGCAGTAGTCGCCGTGAACGTTCTTTTTCGCAACGGGTTTGCCGCCAGAACACAGGTGTCGTGACGCG
GGATCCGCCACCATGGATTACAAAGACGATGACGATAAGATGGCCCCAAAGAAGAAGCGGAAGGTCGGTA
TCCACGGAGTCCCAGCAGCCGACAAGAAGTACAGCATCGGCCTGGACATCGGCACCAACTCTGTGGGCTG
GGCCGTGATCACCGACGAGTACAAGGTGCCCAGCAAGAAATTCAAGGTGCTGGGCAACACCGACCGGCAC
AGCATCAAGAAGAACCTGATCGGAGCCCTGCTGTTCGACAGCGGCGAAACAGCCGAGGCCACCCGGCTGA
AGAGAACCGCCAGAAGAAGATACACCAGACGGAAGAACCGGATCTGCTATCTGCAAGAGATCTTCAGCAA
CGAGATGGCCAAGGTGGACGACAGCTTCTTCCACAGACTGGAAGAGTCCTTCCTGGTGGAAGAGGATAAG
AAGCACGAGCGGCACCCCATCTTCGGCAACATCGTGGACGAGGTGGCCTACCACGAGAAGTACCCCACCA
TCTACCACCTGAGAAAGAAACTGGTGGACAGCACCGACAAGGCCGACCTGCGGCTGATCTATCTGGCCCT
GGCCCACATGATCAAGTTCCGGGGCCACTTCCTGATCGAGGGCGACCTGAACCCCGACAACAGCGACGTG
GACAAGCTGTTCATCCAGCTGGTGCAGACCTACAACCAGCTGTTCGAGGAAAACCCCATCAACGCCAGCG
GCGTGGACGCCAAGGCCATCCTGTCTGCCAGACTGAGCAAGAGCAGACGGCTGGAAAATCTGATCGCCCA
GCTGCCCGGCGAGAAGAAGAATGGCCTGTTCGGAAACCTGATTGCCCTGAGCCTGGGCCTGACCCCCAAC
TTCAAGAGCAACTTCGACCTGGCCGAGGATGCCAAACTGCAGCTGAGCAAGGACACCTACGACGACGACC
TGGACAACCTGCTGGCCCAGATCGGCGACCAGTACGCCGACCTGTTTCTGGCCGCCAAGAACCTGTCCGA
CGCCATCCTGCTGAGCGACATCCTGAGAGTGAACACCGAGATCACCAAGGCCCCCCTGAGCGCCTCTATG
ATCAAGAGATACGACGAGCACCACCAGGACCTGACCCTGCTGAAAGCTCTCGTGCGGCAGCAGCTGCCTG
AGAAGTACAAAGAGATTTTCTTCGACCAGAGCAAGAACGGCTACGCCGGCTACATTGACGGCGGAGCCAG
CCAGGAAGAGTTCTACAAGTTCATCAAGCCCATCCTGGAAAAGATGGACGGCACCGAGGAACTGCTCGTG
AAGCTGAACAGAGAGGACCTGCTGCGGAAGCAGCGGACCTTCGACAACGGCAGCATCCCCCACCAGATCC
ACCTGGGAGAGCTGCACGCCATTCTGCGGCGGCAGGAAGATTTTTACCCATTCCTGAAGGACAACCGGGA
AAAGATCGAGAAGATCCTGACCTTCCGCATCCCCTACTACGTGGGCCCTCTGGCCAGGGGAAACAGCAGA
TTCGCCTGGATGACCAGAAAGAGCGAGGAAACCATCACCCCCTGGAACTTCGAGGAAGTGGTGGACAAGG
GCGCTTCCGCCCAGAGCTTCATCGAGCGGATGACCAACTTCGATAAGAACCTGCCCAACGAGAAGGTGCT
GCCCAAGCACAGCCTGCTGTACGAGTACTTCACCGTGTATAACGAGCTGACCAAAGTGAAATACGTGACC
GAGGGAATGAGAAAGCCCGCCTTCCTGAGCGGCGAGCAGAAAAAGGCCATCGTGGACCTGCTGTTCAAGA
CCAACCGGAAAGTGACCGTGAAGCAGCTGAAAGAGGACTACTTCAAGAAAATCGAGTGCTTCGACTCCGT
GGAAATCTCCGGCGTGGAAGATCGGTTCAACGCCTCCCTGGGCACATACCACGATCTGCTGAAAATTATC
AAGGACAAGGACTTCCTGGACAATGAGGAAAACGAGGACATTCTGGAAGATATCGTGCTGACCCTGACAC
TGTTTGAGGACAGAGAGATGATCGAGGAACGGCTGAAAACCTATGCCCACCTGTTCGACGACAAAGTGAT
GAAGCAGCTGAAGCGGCGGAGATACACCGGCTGGGGCAGGCTGAGCCGGAAGCTGATCAACGGCATCCGG
GACAAGCAGTCCGGCAAGACAATCCTGGATTTCCTGAAGTCCGACGGCTTCGCCAACAGAAACTTCATGC
AGCTGATCCACGACGACAGCCTGACCTTTAAAGAGGACATCCAGAAAGCCCAGGTGTCCGGCCAGGGCGA
TAGCCTGCACGAGCACATTGCCAATCTGGCCGGCAGCCCCGCCATTAAGAAGGGCATCCTGCAGACAGTG
AAGGTGGTGGACGAGCTCGTGAAAGTGATGGGCCGGCACAAGCCCGAGAACATCGTGATCGAAATGGCCA
GAGAGAACCAGACCACCCAGAAGGGACAGAAGAACAGCCGCGAGAGAATGAAGCGGATCGAAGAGGGCAT
CAAAGAGCTGGGCAGCCAGATCCTGAAAGAACACCCCGTGGAAAACACCCAGCTGCAGAACGAGAAGCTG
TACCTGTACTACCTGCAGAATGGGCGGGATATGTACGTGGACCAGGAACTGGACATCAACCGGCTGTCCG
ACTACGATGTGGACCATATCGTGCCTCAGAGCTTTCTGAAGGACGACTCCATCGACAACAAGGTGCTGAC
CAGAAGCGACAAGAACCGGGGCAAGAGCGACAACGTGCCCTCCGAAGAGGTCGTGAAGAAGATGAAGAAC
TACTGGCGGCAGCTGCTGAACGCCAAGCTGATTACCCAGAGAAAGTTCGACAATCTGACCAAGGCCGAGA
GAGGCGGCCTGAGCGAACTGGATAAGGCCGGCTTCATCAAGAGACAGCTGGTGGAAACCCGGCAGATCAC
AAAGCACGTGGCACAGATCCTGGACTCCCGGATGAACACTAAGTACGACGAGAATGACAAGCTGATCCGG
GAAGTGAAAGTGATCACCCTGAAGTCCAAGCTGGTGTCCGATTTCCGGAAGGATTTCCAGTTTTACAAAG
TGCGCGAGATCAACAACTACCACCACGCCCACGACGCCTACCTGAACGCCGTCGTGGGAACCGCCCTGAT
CAAAAAGTACCCTAAGCTGGAAAGCGAGTTCGTGTACGGCGACTACAAGGTGTACGACGTGCGGAAGATG
ATCGCCAAGAGCGAGCAGGAAATCGGCAAGGCTACCGCCAAGTACTTCTTCTACAGCAACATCATGAACT
TTTTCAAGACCGAGATTACCCTGGCCAACGGCGAGATCCGGAAGCGGCCTCTGATCGAGACAAACGGCGA
AACCGGGGAGATCGTGTGGGATAAGGGCCGGGATTTTGCCACCGTGCGGAAAGTGCTGAGCATGCCCCAA
GTGAATATCGTGAAAAAGACCGAGGTGCAGACAGGCGGCTTCAGCAAAGAGTCTATCCTGCCCAAGAGGA
ACAGCGATAAGCTGATCGCCAGAAAGAAGGACTGGGACCCTAAGAAGTACGGCGGCTTCGACAGCCCCAC
CGTGGCCTATTCTGTGCTGGTGGTGGCCAAAGTGGAAAAGGGCAAGTCCAAGAAACTGAAGAGTGTGAAA
GAGCTGCTGGGGATCACCATCATGGAAAGAAGCAGCTTCGAGAAGAATCCCATCGACTTTCTGGAAGCCA
AGGGCTACAAAGAAGTGAAAAAGGACCTGATCATCAAGCTGCCTAAGTACTCCCTGTTCGAGCTGGAAAA
CGGCCGGAAGAGAATGCTGGCCTCTGCCGGCGAACTGCAGAAGGGAAACGAACTGGCCCTGCCCTCCAAA
TATGTGAACTTCCTGTACCTGGCCAGCCACTATGAGAAGCTGAAGGGCTCCCCCGAGGATAATGAGCAGA
AACAGCTGTTTGTGGAACAGCACAAGCACTACCTGGACGAGATCATCGAGCAGATCAGCGAGTTCTCCAA
GAGAGTGATCCTGGCCGACGCTAATCTGGACAAAGTGCTGTCCGCCTACAACAAGCACCGGGATAAGCCC
ATCAGAGAGCAGGCCGAGAATATCATCCACCTGTTTACCCTGACCAATCTGGGAGCCCCTGCCGCCTTCA
AGTACTTTGACACCACCATCGACCGGAAGAGGTACACCAGCACCAAAGAGGTGCTGGACGCCACCCTGAT
CCACCAGAGCATCACCGGCCTGTACGAGACACGGATCGACCTGTCTCAGCTGGGAGGCGACAAGCGTCCT
GCTGCTACTAAGAAAGCTGGTCAAGCTAAGAAAAAGAAAGCTAGCGGCAGCGGCGCCACCAACTTCAGCC
TGCTGAAGCAGGCCGGCGACGTGGAGGAGAACCCCGGCCCCATGGCCAAGCCTTTGTCTCAAGAAGAATC
CACCCTCATTGAAAGAGCAACGGCTACAATCAACAGCATCCCCATCTCTGAAGACTACAGCGTCGCCAGC
GCAGCTCTCTCTAGCGACGGCCGCATCTTCACTGGTGTCAATGTATATCATTTTACTGGGGGACCTTGTG
CAGAACTCGTGGTGCTGGGCACTGCTGCTGCTGCGGCAGCTGGCAACCTGACTTGTATCGTCGCGATCGG
AAATGAGAACAGGGGCATCTTGAGCCCCTGCGGACGGTGCCGACAGGTGCTTCTCGATCTGCATCCTGGG
ATCAAAGCCATAGTGAAGGACAGTGATGGACAGCCGACGGCAGTTGGGATTCGTGAATTGCTGCCCTCTG
GTTATGTGTGGGAGGGCTAAACGCGTTAAGTCGACAATCAACCTCTGGATTACAAAATTTGTGAAAGATT
GACTGGTATTCTTAACTATGTTGCTCCTTTTACGCTATGTGGATACGCTGCTTTAATGCCTTTGTATCAT
GCTATTGCTTCCCGTATGGCTTTCATTTTCTCCTCCTTGTATAAATCCTGGTTGCTGTCTCTTTATGAGG
AGTTGTGGCCCGTTGTCAGGCAACGTGGCGTGGTGTGCACTGTGTTTGCTGACGCAACCCCCACTGGTTG
GGGCATTGCCACCACCTGTCAGCTCCTTTCCGGGACTTTCGCTTTCCCCCTCCCTATTGCCACGGCGGAA
CTCATCGCCGCCTGCCTTGCCCGCTGCTGGACAGGGGCTCGGCTGTTGGGCACTGACAATTCCGTGGTGT
TGTCGGGGAAATCATCGTCCTTTCCTTGGCTGCTCGCCTGTGTTGCCACCTGGATTCTGCGCGGGACGTC
CTTCTGCTACGTCCCTTCGGCCCTCAATCCAGCGGACCTTCCTTCCCGCGGCCTGCTGCCGGCTCTGCGG
CCTCTTCCGCGTCTTCGCCTTCGCCCTCAGACGAGTCGGATCTCCCTTTGGGCCGCCTCCCCGCGTCGAC
TTTAAGACCAATGACTTACAAGGCAGCTGTAGATCTTAGCCACTTTTTAAAAGAAAAGGGGGGACTGGAA
GGGCTAATTCACTCCCAACGAAGACAAGATCTGCTTTTTGCTTGTACTGGGTCTCTCTGGTTAGACCAGA
TCTGAGCCTGGGAGCTCTCTGGCTAACTAGGGAACCCACTGCTTAAGCCTCAATAAAGCTTGCCTTGAGT
GCTTCAAGTAGTGTGTGCCCGTCTGTTGTGTGACTCTGGTAACTAGAGATCCCTCAGACCCTTTTAGTCA
GTGTGGAAAATCTCTAGCAGTACGTATAGTAGTTCATGTCATCTTATTATTCAGTATTTATAACTTGCAA
AGAAATGAATATCAGAGAGTGAGAGGAACTTGTTTATTGCAGCTTATAATGGTTACAAATAAAGCAATAG
CATCACAAATTTCACAAATAAAGCATTTTTTTCACTGCATTCTAGTTGTGGTTTGTCCAAACTCATCAAT
GTATCTTATCATGTCTGGCTCTAGCTATCCCGCCCCTAACTCCGCCCATCCCGCCCCTAACTCCGCCCAG
TTCCGCCCATTCTCCGCCCCATGGCTGACTAATTTTTTTTATTTATGCAGAGGCCGAGGCCGCCTCGGCC
TCTGAGCTATTCCAGAAGTAGTGAGGAGGCTTTTTTGGAGGCCTAGGGACGTACCCAATTCGCCCTATAG
TGAGTCGTATTACGCGCGCTCACTGGCCGTCGTTTTACAACGTCGTGACTGGGAAAACCCTGGCGTTACC
CAACTTAATCGCCTTGCAGCACATCCCCCTTTCGCCAGCTGGCGTAATAGCGAAGAGGCCCGCACCGATC
GCCCTTCCCAACAGTTGCGCAGCCTGAATGGCGAATGGG
[124 nt withheld, positions 8720-8843]
C
[91 nt withheld, positions 8845-8935]
A
[49 nt withheld, positions 8937-8985]
CCTTTGACGTTGGAGTCCACGTTCTTT
[37 nt withheld, positions 9013-9049]
ACCCTATCTCGGTCTATTCTTTTGATTTATAAGGGATTTTGCCGATTTCGGCCTATTGGTTAAAAAATGA
GCTGATTTAACAAAAATTTAACGCGAATTTTAACAAAATATTAACGCTTACAATTTAGGTGGCACTTTTC
GGGGAAATGTGCGCGGAACCCCTATTTGTTTATTTTTCTAAATACATTCAAATATGTATCCGCTCATGAG
ACAATAACCCTGATAAATGCTTCAATAATATTGAAAAAGGAAGAGTATGAGTATTCAACATTTCCGTGTC
GCCCTTATTCCCTTTTTTGCGGCATTTTGCCTTCCTGTTTTTGCTCACCCAGAAACGCTGGTGAAAGTAA
AAGATGCTGAAGATCAGTTGGGTGCACGAGTGGGTTACATCGAACTGGATCTCAACAGCGGTAAGATCCT
TGAGAGTTTTCGCCCCGAAGAACGTTTTCCAATGATGAGCACTTTTAAAGTTCTGCTATGTGGCGCGGTA
TTATCCCGTATTGACGCCGGGCAAGAGCAACTCGGTCGCCGCATACACTATTCTCAGAATGACTTGGTTG
AGTACTCACCAGTCACAGAAAAGCATCTTACGGATGGCATGACAGTAAGAGAATTATGCAGTGCTGCCAT
AACCATGAGTGATAACACTGCGGCCAACTTACTTCTGACAACGATCGGAGGACCGAAGGAGCTAACCGCT
TTTTTGCACAACATGGGGGATCATGTAACTCGCCTTGATCGTTGGGAACCGGAGCTGAATGAAGCCATAC
CAAACGACGAGCGTGACACCACGATGCCTGTAGCAATGGCAACAACGTTGCGCAAACTATTAACTGGCGA
ACTACTTACTCTAGCTTCCCGGCAACAATTAATAGACTGGATGGAGGCGGATAAAGTTGCAGGACCACTT
CTGCGCTCGGCCCTTCCGGCTGGCTGGTTTATTGCTGATAAATCTGGAGCCGGTGAGCGTGGGTCTCGCG
GTATCATTGCAGCACTGGGGCCAGATGGTAAGCCCTCCCGTATCGTAGTTATCTACACGACGGGGAGTCA
GGCAACTATGGATGAACGAAATAGACAGATCGCTGAGATAGGTGCCTCACTGATTAAGCATTGGTAACTG
TCAGACCAAGTTTACTCATATATACTTTAGATTGATTTAAAACTTCATTTTTAATTTAAAAGGATCTAGG
TGAAGATCCTTTTTGATAATCTCATGACCAAAATCCCTTAACGTGAGTTTTCGTTCCACTGAGCGTCAGA
CCCCGTAGAAAAGATCAAAGGATCTTCTTGAGATCCTTTTTTTCTGCGCGTAATCTGCTGCTTGCAAACA
AAAAAACCACCGCTACCAGCGGTGGTTTGTTTGCCGGATCAAGAGCTACCAACTCTTTTTCCGAAGGTAA
CTGGCTTCAGCAGAGCGCAGATACCAAATACTGTTCTTCTAGTGTAGCCGTAGTTAGGCCACCACTTCAA
GAACTCTGTAGCACCGCCTACATACCTCGCTCTGCTAATCCTGTTACCAGTGGCTGCTGCCAGTGGCGAT
AAGTCGTGTCTTACCGGGTTGGACTCAAGACGATAGTTACCGGATAAGGCGCAGCGGTCGGGCTGAACGG
GGGGTTCGTGCACACAGCCCAGCTTGGAGCGAACGACCTACACCGAACTGAGATACCTACAGCGTGAGCT
ATGAGAAAGCGCCACGCTTCCCGAAGGGAGAAAGGCGGACAGGTATCCGGTAAGCGGCAGGGTCGGAACA
GGAGAGCGCACGAGGGAGCTTCCAGGGGGAAACGCCTGGTATCTTTATAGTCCTGTCGGGTTTCGCCACC
TCTGACTTGAGCGTCGATTTTTGTGATGCTCGTCAGGGGGGCGGAGCCTATGGAAAAACGCCAGCAACGC
GGCCTTTTTACGGTTCCTGGCCTTTTGCTGGCCTTTTGCTCACATGTTCTTTCCTGCGTTATCCCCTGAT
TCTGTGGATAACCGTATTACCGCCTTTGAGTGAGCTGATACCGCTCGCCGCAGCCGAACGACCGAGCGCA
GCGAGTCAGTGAGCGAGGAAGCGGAAGAGCGCCCAATACGCAAACCGCCTCTCCCCGCGCGTTGGCCGAT
TCATTAATGCAGCTGGCACGACAGGTTTCCCGACTGGAAAGCGGGCAGTGAGCGCAACGCAATTAATGTG
AGTTAGCTCACTCATTAGGCACCCCAGGCTTTACACTTTATGCTTCCGGCTCGTATGTTGTGTGGAATTG
TGAGCGGATAACAATTTCACACAGGAAACAGCTATGACCATGATTACGCCAAGCGCGCAATTAACCCTCA
CTAAAGGGAACAAAAGCTGGAGCTGCAAGC
